Addgene plasmid #161394: pDONR221-SLC50A1_STOP
Purpose: Gateway entry clone with codon-optimized ORF sequence for subcloning into custom expression vectors. Contains a STOP codon at the end of the codon-optimized ORF sequence.
Depositing lab: RESOLUTE Consortium & Giulio Superti-Furga. Depositing organization: CeMM Research Center for Molecular Medicine. Publication: The RESOLUTE consortium: unlocking SLC transporters for drug discovery. Superti-Furga G, Lackner D, Wiedmer T, Ingles-Prieto A, Barbosa B, Girardi E, Goldmann U, Gurtl B, Klavins K, Klimek C, Lindinger S, Lineiro-Retes E, Muller AC, Onstein S, Redinger G, Reil D, Sedlyarov V, Wolf G, Crawford M, Everley R, ... Steppan CM. Nat Rev Drug Discov. 2020 Jul;19(7):429-430. doi: 10.1038/d41573-020-00056-6. PubMed 32265506.
Backbone
  Vector backbone: pDONR221
  Backbone manufacturer: ThermoFisher Scientific
  Backbone size w/o insert (bp): 2550
  Vector type: Mammalian Expression
Growth in bacteria
  Bacterial resistance: Kanamycin, 50 μg/mL
  Growth temperature: 37°C
  Growth strain: NEB Stable
  Copy number: High Copy
Gene/Insert
  Gene/Insert name: SLC50A1 (alt name: SCP, RP11-540D14.5, slv, RZPDo834D038D, HsSWEET1, SWEET1, RAG1AP1)
  Species: H. sapiens (human)
  Insert size (bp): 666
  Entrez Gene: SLC50A1 (a.k.a. RP11-540D14.5, HsSWEET1, RAG1AP1, SCP, SWEET1, slv)
  Cloning method: Gateway Cloning
  Sequencing primers: 5′ M13-fwd; 3′ M13-rev
Terms and licenses: Academic/Nonprofit Terms; Industry Terms
Depositor comments: This plasmid contains a STOP codon at the end of the codon-optimized ORF. For the version of this plasmid that does not contain a STOP codon, please see Addgene plasmid 132228 For more information on the full Resolute plasmid collection, please see www.addgene.org/depositor-collections/re-solute/. Please provide your feedback on this plasmid to the RESOLUTE consortium by filling out their RESOLUTE repository feedback form: https://forms.office.com/Pages/ResponsePage.aspx?id=0e05yklzmkS7rjFGQL4N7z4feCLQvEJAmVcOCM_u885UN1JJRko0Ukg4TVQwNTZLOUxPQVJWT1NHUCQlQCN0PWcu
How to cite: pDONR221-SLC50A1_STOP was a gift from RESOLUTE Consortium & Giulio Superti-Furga (Addgene plasmid # 161394 ; http://n2t.net/addgene:161394 ; RRID:Addgene_161394)
