[The description below was written by a language model from this plasmid's Addgene catalogue record and pLannotate feature annotations shown in this document.]
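Description:
pDONR221-SLC50A1_STOP is a Gateway entry clone built on the pDONR221 donor backbone, carrying a codon-optimized open reading frame for human SLC50A1 (also known as SWEET1 or RAG1AP1), a solute carrier family member that mediates sugar transport across membranes. The sequenced plasmid is about 3.2 kb, made up of a 2.55 kb backbone and a 666 bp insert. It is maintained in E. coli at high copy through a ColE1/pUC-type origin and selected with kanamycin via an aminoglycoside phosphotransferase gene. Although the catalogue lists the vector type as mammalian expression, the feature table shows no eukaryotic promoter or polyadenylation signal, so the plasmid serves as a shuttle for the ORF rather than as an expression vector in its own right.

The SLC50A1 coding sequence lies between attL1 and attL2 sites, which allow directional transfer into any attR-containing destination vector by an LR recombination reaction. rrnB T1 and T2 terminators sit upstream of the attL1 side and insulate the cassette from read-through transcription in bacteria, while a T7 promoter lies beyond attL2. M13 forward and reverse primer sites are recorded for sequencing across the insert. The short lacZα, lacI and RSF origin fragments in the automated annotation are partial matches and probably not functional elements.

This version keeps a stop codon at the end of the ORF, making it suited to expressing untagged protein or N-terminal fusions supplied by the destination vector. A companion clone without the stop codon exists for C-terminal tagging. The plasmid belongs to a consortium collection of SLC transporter clones intended for subcloning into custom expression vectors.
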