Features (pLannotate 1.2.2; 11 found; start..end, strand, type, name):
     48..636     -  rep_origin     ori: high-copy-number ColE1/pMB1/pBR322/pUC origin of replication
    783..1592    -  CDS            KanR: aminoglycoside phosphotransferase; aph(3')-Ia; confers resistance to kanamycin in bacteria or G418 (Geneticin®) in eukaryotes
   1726..1744    +  promoter       T7 promoter: promoter for bacteriophage T7 RNA polymerase
   1762..1861    +  protein_bind   attL2: mutant version of attL; recombination site for the Gateway® LR reaction LR Clonase™
   1866..2528    -  CDS            SLC50A1: SWET1_HUMAN - Also known as RAG1AP1, SCP. Experimental evidence at protein level: Swiss-Prot protein existence level 1. Mediates sugar transport across membranes. May stimulate V(D)J recombination by the activation of RAG1. From Homo sapiens (Human).
   2534..2633    -  protein_bind   attL1: mutant version of attL; recombination site for the Gateway® LR reaction LR Clonase™
   2649..2685    +  CDS            lacZα (fragment): LacZα fragment of β-galactosidase; lacZ fragment
   2732..2775    -  terminator     rrnB T1 terminator: Escherichia coli rrnB; transcription terminator T1 from the E. coli rrnB gene
   2907..2934    +  terminator     rrnB T2 terminator: transcription terminator T2 from the E. coli rrnB gene
   2989..3081    -  CDS            lacI (fragment): lac repressor; lacI; The lac repressor binds to the lac operator to inhibit transcription in E. coli. This inhibition can be relieved by adding lactose or isopropyl-β-D-thiogalactopyranoside (IPTG).
   3083..3216    -  rep_origin     RSF ori (fragment): Plasmids containing the RSF 1030 origin of replication can be propagated in E. coli cells that contain additional plasmids with compatible origins.
>Addgene plasmid #161394 | pDONR221-SLC50A1_STOP | addgene full sequence | sequence record 479328 | Addgene NGS Result
GGCCAGCAAAAGGCCAGGAACCGTAAAAAGGCCGCGTTGCTGGCGTTTTTCCATAGGCTCCGCCCCCCTG
ACGAGCATCACAAAAATCGACGCTCAAGTCAGAGGTGGCGAAACCCGACAGGACTATAAAGATACCAGGC
GTTTCCCCCTGGAAGCTCCCTCGTGCGCTCTCCTGTTCCGACCCTGCCGCTTACCGGATACCTGTCCGCC
TTTCTCCCTTCGGGAAGCGTGGCGCTTTCTCATAGCTCACGCTGTAGGTATCTCAGTTCGGTGTAGGTCG
TTCGCTCCAAGCTGGGCTGTGTGCACGAACCCCCCGTTCAGCCCGACCGCTGCGCCTTATCCGGTAACTA
TCGTCTTGAGTCCAACCCGGTAAGACACGACTTATCGCCACTGGCAGCAGCCACTGGTAACAGGATTAGC
AGAGCGAGGTATGTAGGCGGTGCTACAGAGTTCTTGAAGTGGTGGCCTAACTACGGCTACACTAGAAGAA
CAGTATTTGGTATCTGCGCTCTGCTGAAGCCAGTTACCTTCGGAAAAAGAGTTGGTAGCTCTTGATCCGG
CAAACAAACCACCGCTGGTAGCGGTGGTTTTTTTGTTTGCAAGCAGCAGATTACGCGCAGAAAAAAAGGA
TCTCAAGAAGATCCTTTGATCTTTTCTACGGGGTCTGACGCTCAGTGGAACGACGCGTAACTCACGTTAA
GGGATTTTGGTCATGAGCTTGCGCCGTCCCGTCAAGTCAGCGTAATGCTCTGCCAGTGTTACAACCAATT
AACCAATTCTGATTAGAAAAACTCATCGAGCATCAAATGAAACTGCAATTTATTCATATCAGGATTATCA
ATACCATATTTTTGAAAAAGCCGTTTCTGTAATGAAGGAGAAAACTCACCGAGGCAGTTCCATAGGATGG
CAAGATCCTGGTATCGGTCTGCGATTCCGACTCGTCCAACATCAATACAACCTATTAATTTCCCCTCGTC
AAAAATAAGGTTATCAAGTGAGAAATCACCATGAGTGACGACTGAATCCGGTGAGAATGGCAAAAGTTTA
TGCATTTCTTTCCAGACTTGTTCAACAGGCCAGCCATTACGCTCGTCATCAAAATCACTCGCATCAACCA
AACCGTTATTCATTCGTGATTGCGCCTGAGCGAGACGAAATACGCGATCGCTGTTAAAAGGACAATTACA
AACAGGAATCGAATGCAACCGGCGCAGGAACACTGCCAGCGCATCAACAATATTTTCACCTGAATCAGGA
TATTCTTCTAATACCTGGAATGCTGTTTTTCCGGGGATCGCAGTGGTGAGTAACCATGCATCATCAGGAG
TACGGATAAAATGCTTGATGGTCGGAAGAGGCATAAATTCCGTCAGCCAGTTTAGTCTGACCATCTCATC
TGTAACATCATTGGCAACGCTACCTTTGCCATGTTTCAGAAACAACTCTGGCGCATCGGGCTTCCCATAC
AAGCGATAGATTGTCGCACCTGATTGCCCGACATTATCGCGAGCCCATTTATACCCATATAAATCAGCAT
CCATGTTGGAATTTAATCGCGGCCTCGACGTTTCCCGTTGAATATGGCTCATAACACCCCTTGTATTACT
GTTTATGTAAGCAGACAGTTTTATTGTTCATGATGATATATTTTTATCTTGTGCAATGTAACATCAGAGA
TTTTGAGACACGGGCCAGAGCTGCCAGGAAACAGCTATGACCATGTAATACGACTCACTATAGGGGATAT
CAGCTGGATGGCAAATAATGATTTTATTTTGACTGATAGTGACCTGTTCGTTGCAACAAATTGATAAGCA
ATGCTTTCTTATAATGCCAACTTTGTACAAGAAAGCTGGGTCTTAGGTCTGCAGCAGCCAATAATTCCGA
TCCTGCTCCTGGGGGTACTTCCAGAACAGCCAAAAGCGGATGAAGCTTGTCACGATGCCGGGGAAGTTAG
ACACCATGATATATGGGTCGCGCAGCCTAAAGCCGTACAGACACCAGGAGGCGCTGGTCAGCAGTGTGGC
GATGGTCAGTGGATAGGACAGGCACTGTGTGCTCTTGGTCTGGATCACTTTGGCCAGGTCGGCCAGAGGA
GACAGGTACATGGAGATGGTGAACACGGAACAAAACAGGCCCAGCTGCTGCAGCCTTGCCTCAGGGTTTG
GCACCAGCAGCCAGAAATATCCGTATCCCAGCAGCAGCACGCCCAGCAGTGTGGCGGTCTGCAGCAGCAC
CACTCTCTTCCGAGGGCAATAGTGCAGGTAGGCCAGGATATACAGGGTCTGCAGGGCGGCGCCCACTGTA
TTCACCACGATCAGGATGCCATCGCCCTTCAGGGCGCCGTAAGACAGCCAGCCCAGATTGTTCACCTCTG
TGGTCAGAAAGGGCAGGAACTGCACGTTATCCACGGACCTGGTCATTCTCATGTGCCGCAGGTCGCTCAG
GCCGGCAGAGAACATGCCCAGTGTAAACACCACGCAGGCGCCGTAGATCAGGCTGTCCAGAAAGCCGCCG
GCCTCCATGGTGGAGCCTGCTTTTTTGTACAAAGTTGGCATTATAAAAAAGCATTGCTCATCAATGTGTT
GCAACGAACAGGTCACTATCAGTCAAAATAAAATCATTATTTGGGGCCCGAGCTTAAGACTGGCCGTCGT
TTTACAACGTCGTGACTGGGAAAACATCCATGCTAGCGTTAACGCGAGAGTAGGGAACTGCCAGGCATCA
AATAAAACGAAAGGCTCAGTCGGAAGACTGGGCCTTTCGTTTTATCTGTTGTTTGTCGGTGAACGCTCTC
CTGAGTAGGACAAATCCGCCGGGAGCGGATTTGAACGTTGTGAAGCAACGGCCCGGAGGGTGGCGGGCAG
GACGCCCGCCATAAACTGCCAGGCATCAAACTAAGCAGAAGGCCATCCTGACGGATGGCCTTTTTGCGTT
TCTACAAACTCTTCCTGGCTAGCGGTACGCGTATTAATTGCGTTGCGCTCACTGCCCGCTTTCCAGTCGG
GAAACCTGTCGTGCCAGCTGCATTAATGAATCGGCCAACGCGCGGGGAGAGGCGGTTTGCGTATTGGGCG
CTCTTCCGCTTCCTCGCTCACTGACTCGCTGCGCTCGGTCGTTCGGCTGCGGCGAGCGGTATCAGCTCAC
TCAAAGGCGGTAATACGGTTATCCACAGAATCAGGGGATAACGCAGGAAAGAACATGTGAGCAAAA
