>Addgene plasmid #161394 | pDONR221-SLC50A1_STOP | depositor partial sequence | sequence record 312723 | Codon-optimized ORF of SLC50A1
ATGGAGGCCGGCGGCTTTCTGGACAGCCTGATCTACGGCGCCTGCGTGGTGTTTACACTGGGCATGTTCT
CTGCCGGCCTGAGCGACCTGCGGCACATGAGAATGACCAGGTCCGTGGATAACGTGCAGTTCCTGCCCTT
TCTGACCACAGAGGTGAACAATCTGGGCTGGCTGTCTTACGGCGCCCTGAAGGGCGATGGCATCCTGATC
GTGGTGAATACAGTGGGCGCCGCCCTGCAGACCCTGTATATCCTGGCCTACCTGCACTATTGCCCTCGGA
AGAGAGTGGTGCTGCTGCAGACCGCCACACTGCTGGGCGTGCTGCTGCTGGGATACGGATATTTCTGGCT
GCTGGTGCCAAACCCTGAGGCAAGGCTGCAGCAGCTGGGCCTGTTTTGTTCCGTGTTCACCATCTCCATG
TACCTGTCTCCTCTGGCCGACCTGGCCAAAGTGATCCAGACCAAGAGCACACAGTGCCTGTCCTATCCAC
TGACCATCGCCACACTGCTGACCAGCGCCTCCTGGTGTCTGTACGGCTTTAGGCTGCGCGACCCATATAT
CATGGTGTCTAACTTCCCCGGCATCGTGACAAGCTTCATCCGCTTTTGGCTGTTCTGGAAGTACCCCCAG
GAGCAGGATCGGAATTATTGGCTGCTGCAGACCTAA
